Addgene plasmid #246056: H1_sgRNA(GRIN2B)_SauCas9_AcrIIA5-AsLOV2(N77)
Purpose: Expression of a sgRNA targeting the GRIN2B locus, a SauCas9 and an AcrIIA5-cpGR2 hybrid (insertion before N77) linked through a P2A sequence, under the same pol-III H1 promoter
Depositing lab: Dominik Niopek. Depositing organization: Universitaet Heidelberg. Publication: A versatile anti-CRISPR platform for opto- and chemogenetic control of CRISPR-Cas9 and Cas12 across a wide range of orthologs. Brenker L, Aschenbrenner S, Bubeck F, Staykov K, Gebhardt C, Wolf B, Jendrusch M, Kroll AS, Becker J, Ambiel I, Fackler OT, Grimm D, Mathony J, Niopek D. Nucleic Acids Res. 2025 Jul 19;53(14):gkaf752. doi: 10.1093/nar/gkaf752. PubMed 40794863.
Backbone
  Vector backbone: pUC19
  Vector type: Mammalian Expression, CRISPR, Synthetic Biology
Growth in bacteria
  Bacterial resistance: Ampicillin, 100 μg/mL
  Growth temperature: 37°C
  Growth strain: DH5alpha
  Copy number: High Copy
Gene/Insert
  Gene/Insert name: SauCas9, sgRNA(GRIN2B) and AcrIIA5_AsLOV2-N77
  Species: Synthetic
  Cloning method: Restriction Enzyme; 5′ cloning site XbaI (unknown if destroyed); 3′ cloning site BamHI (unknown if destroyed)
Terms and licenses: Academic/Nonprofit Terms; Industry Terms: Not Available to Industry
How to cite: H1_sgRNA(GRIN2B)_SauCas9_AcrIIA5-AsLOV2(N77) was a gift from Dominik Niopek (Addgene plasmid # 246056 ; http://n2t.net/addgene:246056 ; RRID:Addgene_246056)
