[The description below was written by a language model from this plasmid's Addgene catalogue record and pLannotate feature annotations shown in this document.]
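Description:
H1_sgRNA(GRIN2B)_SauCas9_AcrIIA5-AsLOV2(N77) is a 7.3 kb all-in-one mammalian CRISPR expression plasmid listed as built on a pUC19 backbone. It is propagated in E. coli through a high-copy ColE1/pUC origin with ampicillin selection (AmpR under its own bla promoter), and it also carries an f1 phage origin. The annotated features show AAV2 inverted terminal repeat sequences on both sides of the expression cassette (fragmentary at the 5′ end, full-length at the 3′ end). This suggests the cassette sits in an AAV vector context, although the catalogue entry does not list AAV packaging as a use.

The payload is organised around a single compact human H1 promoter. According to the record, it drives both a Staphylococcus aureus-type guide RNA, consisting of a spacer against the human GRIN2B locus followed by the Sa gRNA scaffold, and the downstream protein-coding region. That region encodes SauCas9 fused to a bipartite nucleoplasmin nuclear localisation signal. It is linked through a self-cleaving P2A peptide to an engineered anti-CRISPR protein, AcrIIA5, which carries a regulatory domain inserted before residue N77. The feature annotated as miniSOG most likely corresponds to this inserted LOV2 photosensor, since miniSOG is itself a LOV2-derived flavin-binding domain. The records disagree on the inserted domain: the plasmid name and insert field specify AsLOV2, the light-responsive domain, whereas the purpose line calls it a cpGR2 hybrid.

Coupling Cas9 with a switchable inhibitor on one vector is intended to place genome editing at GRIN2B under external control. Here that control is optogenetic if the AsLOV2 designation is correct, as part of a platform for opto- and chemogenetic regulation of Cas9 and Cas12 orthologs.
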