Features (pLannotate 1.2.2; 15 found; start..end, strand, type, name):
     12..39      +  repeat_region  AAV2 ITR (fragment): inverted terminal repeat of adeno-associated virus serotype 2 inverted
     68..95      +  repeat_region  AAV2 ITR (fragment): inverted terminal repeat of adeno-associated virus serotype 2 inverted
    147..232     +  promoter       H1 promoter (fragment): human H1 RNA promoter
    269..344     +  misc_RNA       Sa gRNA scaffold: guide RNA scaffold for the Staphylococcus aureus CRISPR/Cas9 system
    416..3571    +  CDS            cas9: CAS9_STAAU - Experimental evidence at protein level: Swiss-Prot protein existence level 1. CRISPR (clustered regularly interspaced short palindromic repeat) is an adaptive immune system that provides protection against mobile genetic elements (viruses, transposable elements and conjugative plasmids). CRISPR clusters contain spacers, sequences complementary to antecedent mobile elements, and target invading nucleic acids. CRISPR clusters are transcribed and processed into CRISPR RNA (crRNA). In type II CRISPR systems correct processing of pre-crRNA requires a trans- encoded small RNA (tracrRNA)
   3572..3619    +  CDS            nucleoplasmin NLS: bipartite nuclear localization signal from nucleoplasmin
   3929..4246    +  CDS            miniSOG: miniSOG is a basic (constitutively fluorescent) cyan fluorescent protein published in 2011, derived from Arabidopsis thaliana. It requires the cofactor flavin for fluorescence.
   4601..4741    +  repeat_region  AAV2 ITR: inverted terminal repeat of adeno-associated virus serotype 2 inverted
   4746..4797    -  misc_feature   bom (fragment): basis of mobility region from pBR322
   4816..5271    +  rep_origin     f1 ori (sequence partly withheld): f1 bacteriophage origin of replication; arrow indicates direction of (+) strand synthesis
   5272..5321    -  misc_feature   bom (fragment): basis of mobility region from pBR322
   5423..5458    -  CDS            rop (fragment): Rop protein, which maintains plasmids at low copy number; rop
   5553..5657    +  promoter       AmpR promoter: bla
   5658..6518    +  CDS            AmpR: β-lactamase; bla; confers resistance to ampicillin, carbenicillin, and related antibiotics
   6689..7277    +  rep_origin     ori: high-copy-number ColE1/pMB1/pBR322/pUC origin of replication
>Addgene plasmid #246056 | H1_sgRNA(GRIN2B)_SauCas9_AcrIIA5-AsLOV2(N77) | addgene full sequence | sequence record 495342 | Addgene NGS Result
CCTGCAGGCAGCTGCGCGCTCGCTCGCTCACTGAGGCCGCCCGGGCGTCGGGCGACCTTTGGTCGCCCGG
CCTCAGTGAGCGAGCGAGCGCGCAGAGAGGGAGTGGCCAACTCCATCACTAGGGGTTCCTGCGGCCTCTA
GACTCCATATTTGCATGTCGCTATGTGTTCTGGGAAATCACCATAAACGTGAAATGTCTTTGGATTTGGG
AATCTTATAAGTTCTGTATGAGGACCACGGTACACCGAGAGTAGGCTGGTAGATGGAGGTTTTAGTACTC
TGGAAACAGAATCTACTAAAACAAGGCAAAATGCCGTGTTTATCTCGTCAACTTGTTGGCGAGATTTTTT
CCACCGGTGCCACCATGGCCCCAAAGAAGAAGCGGAAGGTCGGTATCCACGGAGTCCCAGCAGCCAAGCG
GAACTACATCCTGGGCCTGGACATCGGCATCACCAGCGTGGGCTACGGCATCATCGACTACGAGACACGG
GACGTGATCGATGCCGGCGTGCGGCTGTTCAAAGAGGCCAACGTGGAAAACAACGAGGGCAGGCGGAGCA
AGAGAGGCGCCAGAAGGCTGAAGCGGCGGAGGCGGCATAGAATCCAGAGAGTGAAGAAGCTGCTGTTCGA
CTACAACCTGCTGACCGACCACAGCGAGCTGAGCGGCATCAACCCCTACGAGGCCAGAGTGAAGGGCCTG
AGCCAGAAGCTGAGCGAGGAAGAGTTCTCTGCCGCCCTGCTGCACCTGGCCAAGAGAAGAGGCGTGCACA
ACGTGAACGAGGTGGAAGAGGACACCGGCAACGAGCTGTCCACCAAAGAGCAGATCAGCCGGAACAGCAA
GGCCCTGGAAGAGAAATACGTGGCCGAACTGCAGCTGGAACGGCTGAAGAAAGACGGCGAAGTGCGGGGC
AGCATCAACAGATTCAAGACCAGCGACTACGTGAAAGAAGCCAAACAGCTGCTGAAGGTGCAGAAGGCCT
ACCACCAGCTGGACCAGAGCTTCATCGACACCTACATCGACCTGCTGGAAACCCGGCGGACCTACTATGA
GGGACCTGGCGAGGGCAGCCCCTTCGGCTGGAAGGACATCAAAGAATGGTACGAGATGCTGATGGGCCAC
TGCACCTACTTCCCCGAGGAACTGCGGAGCGTGAAGTACGCCTACAACGCCGACCTGTACAACGCCCTGA
ACGACCTGAACAATCTCGTGATCACCAGGGACGAGAACGAGAAGCTGGAATATTACGAGAAGTTCCAGAT
CATCGAGAACGTGTTCAAGCAGAAGAAGAAGCCCACCCTGAAGCAGATCGCCAAAGAAATCCTCGTGAAC
GAAGAGGATATTAAGGGCTACAGAGTGACCAGCACCGGCAAGCCCGAGTTCACCAACCTGAAGGTGTACC
ACGACATCAAGGACATTACCGCCCGGAAAGAGATTATTGAGAACGCCGAGCTGCTGGATCAGATTGCCAA
GATCCTGACCATCTACCAGAGCAGCGAGGACATCCAGGAAGAACTGACCAATCTGAACTCCGAGCTGACC
CAGGAAGAGATCGAGCAGATCTCTAATCTGAAGGGCTATACCGGCACCCACAACCTGAGCCTGAAGGCCA
TCAACCTGATCCTGGACGAGCTGTGGCACACCAACGACAACCAGATCGCTATCTTCAACCGGCTGAAGCT
GGTGCCCAAGAAGGTGGACCTGTCCCAGCAGAAAGAGATCCCCACCACCCTGGTGGACGACTTCATCCTG
AGCCCCGTCGTGAAGAGAAGCTTCATCCAGAGCATCAAAGTGATCAACGCCATCATCAAGAAGTACGGCC
TGCCCAACGACATCATTATCGAGCTGGCCCGCGAGAAGAACTCCAAGGACGCCCAGAAAATGATCAACGA
GATGCAGAAGCGGAACCGGCAGACCAACGAGCGGATCGAGGAAATCATCCGGACCACCGGCAAAGAGAAC
GCCAAGTACCTGATCGAGAAGATCAAGCTGCACGACATGCAGGAAGGCAAGTGCCTGTACAGCCTGGAAG
CCATCCCTCTGGAAGATCTGCTGAACAACCCCTTCAACTATGAGGTGGACCACATCATCCCCAGAAGCGT
GTCCTTCGACAACAGCTTCAACAACAAGGTGCTCGTGAAGCAGGAAGAAAACAGCAAGAAGGGCAACCGG
ACCCCATTCCAGTACCTGAGCAGCAGCGACAGCAAGATCAGCTACGAAACCTTCAAGAAGCACATCCTGA
ATCTGGCCAAGGGCAAGGGCAGAATCAGCAAGACCAAGAAAGAGTATCTGCTGGAAGAACGGGACATCAA
CAGGTTCTCCGTGCAGAAAGACTTCATCAACCGGAACCTGGTGGATACCAGATACGCCACCAGAGGCCTG
ATGAACCTGCTGCGGAGCTACTTCAGAGTGAACAACCTGGACGTGAAAGTGAAGTCCATCAATGGCGGCT
TCACCAGCTTTCTGCGGCGGAAGTGGAAGTTTAAGAAAGAGCGGAACAAGGGGTACAAGCACCACGCCGA
GGACGCCCTGATCATTGCCAACGCCGATTTCATCTTCAAAGAGTGGAAGAAACTGGACAAGGCCAAAAAA
GTGATGGAAAACCAGATGTTCGAGGAAAAGCAGGCCGAGAGCATGCCCGAGATCGAAACCGAGCAGGAGT
ACAAAGAGATCTTCATCACCCCCCACCAGATCAAGCACATTAAGGACTTCAAGGACTACAAGTACAGCCA
CCGGGTGGACAAGAAGCCTAATAGAGAGCTGATTAACGACACCCTGTACTCCACCCGGAAGGACGACAAG
GGCAACACCCTGATCGTGAACAATCTGAACGGCCTGTACGACAAGGACAATGACAAGCTGAAAAAGCTGA
TCAACAAGAGCCCCGAAAAGCTGCTGATGTACCACCACGACCCCCAGACCTACCAGAAACTGAAGCTGAT
TATGGAACAGTACGGCGACGAGAAGAATCCCCTGTACAAGTACTACGAGGAAACCGGGAACTACCTGACC
AAGTACTCCAAAAAGGACAACGGCCCCGTGATCAAGAAGATTAAGTATTACGGCAACAAACTGAACGCCC
ATCTGGACATCACCGACGACTACCCCAACAGCAGAAACAAGGTCGTGAAGCTGTCCCTGAAGCCCTACAG
ATTCGACGTGTACCTGGACAATGGCGTGTACAAGTTCGTGACCGTGAAGAATCTGGATGTGATCAAAAAA
GAAAACTACTACGAAGTGAATAGCAAGTGCTATGAGGAAGCTAAGAAGCTGAAGAAGATCAGCAACCAGG
CCGAGTTTATCGCCTCCTTCTACAACAACGATCTGATCAAGATCAACGGCGAGCTGTATAGAGTGATCGG
CGTGAACAACGACCTGCTGAACCGGATCGAAGTGAACATGATCGACATCACCTACCGCGAGTACCTGGAA
AACATGAACGACAAGAGGCCCCCCAGGATCATTAAGACAATCGCCTCCAAGACCCAGAGCATTAAGAAGT
ACAGCACAGACATTCTGGGCAACCTGTATGAAGTGAAATCTAAGAAGCACCCTCAGATCATCAAAAAGGG
CAAAAGGCCGGCGGCCACGAAAAAGGCCGGCCAGGCAAAAAAGAAAAAGGGATCCGCTACAAACTTTAGC
CTTCTCAAACAAGCAGGAGATGTCGAAGAGAATCCTGGCCCGGCATACGGTAAAAGCCGATATAACTCTT
ACCGGAAACGAAATTTTAGTATCAGTGACAACCAGAGAAGAGAATACGCCAAAAAAATGAAGGAATTGGA
GCAAGCGTTTGAGAATTTGGACGGGTGGTACCTCTCATCCATGAAGGATAGCGCCTACAAAGACTTCGGA
AAGTACGAGATAAGACTGTCAAACCACAGTGCAGACAATAGGTATCACGACCTTGAACTTGCTACAACTT
TGGAGCGGATTGAGAAGAATTTCGTCATAACTGATCCCAGGTTGCCTGATAATCCTATAATATTCGCCTC
CGATAGTTTTCTTCAACTTACGGAGTACTCCAGAGAGGAGATACTGGGAAGGAATTGCAGATTCCTCCAA
GGTCCAGAAACTGATAGAGCTACTGTGAGGAAGATACGGGATGCCATTGACAATCAAACTGAAGTGACAG
TGCAACTTATCAATTACACCAAGTCAGGGAAAAAATTCTGGAACCTGTTCCATTTGCAACCCATGAGGGA
CCAAAAGGGCGATGTGCAATATTTCATAGGCGTTCAACTTGATGGTACTGAACACGTCAGAGATGCGGCG
GAGCGAGAAGGAGTGATGCTGATTAAGAAAACAGCAGAGAATATCGACGAAGCGGCGAAAGAGCTGAATG
GTCGCCTTATCGTTAATGTAAAGGCTTCAAAACTTAATTTCGTTGATATTATAGAGAACAAGCTGGGCAA
AATTATTGAGAAGATCGATACGCTTGATTTGGATAAGTACAGATTCATTAACGCTACTAAACTGGAAAGG
GATATAAAATGTTACTATAAGGGGTATAAAACAAAAAAGGATGTTATCTGAGAATTCTAGCAATAAAGGA
TCGTTTATTTTCATTGGAAGCGTGTGTTGGTTTTTTGATCAGGCGCGGGCAGGAACCCCTAGTGATGGAG
TTGGCCACTCCCTCTCTGCGCGCTCGCTCGCTCACTGAGGCCGGGCGACCAAAGGTCGCCCGACGCCCGG
GCTTTGCCCGGGCGGCCTCAGTGAGCGAGCGAGCGCGCAGCTGCCTGCAGGGGCGCCTGATGCGGTATTT
TCTCCTTACGCATCTGTGCGGTATTTCACACCGCATA
[95 nt withheld, positions 4798-4892]
T
[46 nt withheld, positions 4894-4939]
C
[141 nt withheld, positions 4941-5081]
CCTTTGACGTTGGAGTCCACGTTCTTT
[37 nt withheld, positions 5109-5145]
ACTCTATCTCGGGCTATTCTTTTGATTTATAAGGGATTTTGCCGATTTCGGTCTATTGGTTAAAAAATGA
GCTGATTTAACAAAAATTTAACGCGAATTTTAACAAAATATTAACGTTTACAATTTTATGGTGCACTCTC
AGTACAATCTGCTCTGATGCCGCATAGTTAAGCCAGCCCCGACACCCGCCAACACCCGCTGACGCGCCCT
GACGGGCTTGTCTGCTCCCGGCATCCGCTTACAGACAAGCTGTGACCGTCTCCGGGAGCTGCATGTGTCA
GAGGTTTTCACCGTCATCACCGAAACGCGCGAGACGAAAGGGCCTCGTGATACGCCTATTTTTATAGGTT
AATGTCATGATAATAATGGTTTCTTAGACGTCAGGTGGCACTTTTCGGGGAAATGTGCGCGGAACCCCTA
TTTGTTTATTTTTCTAAATACATTCAAATATGTATCCGCTCATGAGACAATAACCCTGATAAATGCTTCA
ATAATATTGAAAAAGGAAGAGTATGAGTATTCAACATTTCCGTGTCGCCCTTATTCCCTTTTTTGCGGCA
TTTTGCCTTCCTGTTTTTGCTCACCCAGAAACGCTGGTGAAAGTAAAAGATGCTGAAGATCAGTTGGGTG
CACGAGTGGGTTACATCGAACTGGATCTCAACAGCGGTAAGATCCTTGAGAGTTTTCGCCCCGAAGAACG
TTTTCCAATGATGAGCACTTTTAAAGTTCTGCTATGTGGCGCGGTATTATCCCGTATTGACGCCGGGCAA
GAGCAACTCGGTCGCCGCATACACTATTCTCAGAATGACTTGGTTGAGTACTCACCAGTCACAGAAAAGC
ATCTTACGGATGGCATGACAGTAAGAGAATTATGCAGTGCTGCCATAACCATGAGTGATAACACTGCGGC
CAACTTACTTCTGACAACGATCGGAGGACCGAAGGAGCTAACCGCTTTTTTGCACAACATGGGGGATCAT
GTAACTCGCCTTGATCGTTGGGAACCGGAGCTGAATGAAGCCATACCAAACGACGAGCGTGACACCACGA
TGCCTGTAGCAATGGCAACAACGTTGCGCAAACTATTAACTGGCGAACTACTTACTCTAGCTTCCCGGCA
ACAATTAATAGACTGGATGGAGGCGGATAAAGTTGCAGGACCACTTCTGCGCTCGGCCCTTCCGGCTGGC
TGGTTTATTGCTGATAAATCTGGAGCCGGTGAGCGTGGAAGCCGCGGTATCATTGCAGCACTGGGGCCAG
ATGGTAAGCCCTCCCGTATCGTAGTTATCTACACGACGGGGAGTCAGGCAACTATGGATGAACGAAATAG
ACAGATCGCTGAGATAGGTGCCTCACTGATTAAGCATTGGTAACTGTCAGACCAAGTTTACTCATATATA
CTTTAGATTGATTTAAAACTTCATTTTTAATTTAAAAGGATCTAGGTGAAGATCCTTTTTGATAATCTCA
TGACCAAAATCCCTTAACGTGAGTTTTCGTTCCACTGAGCGTCAGACCCCGTAGAAAAGATCAAAGGATC
TTCTTGAGATCCTTTTTTTCTGCGCGTAATCTGCTGCTTGCAAACAAAAAAACCACCGCTACCAGCGGTG
GTTTGTTTGCCGGATCAAGAGCTACCAACTCTTTTTCCGAAGGTAACTGGCTTCAGCAGAGCGCAGATAC
CAAATACTGTTCTTCTAGTGTAGCCGTAGTTAGGCCACCACTTCAAGAACTCTGTAGCACCGCCTACATA
CCTCGCTCTGCTAATCCTGTTACCAGTGGCTGCTGCCAGTGGCGATAAGTCGTGTCTTACCGGGTTGGAC
TCAAGACGATAGTTACCGGATAAGGCGCAGCGGTCGGGCTGAACGGGGGGTTCGTGCACACAGCCCAGCT
TGGAGCGAACGACCTACACCGAACTGAGATACCTACAGCGTGAGCTATGAGAAAGCGCCACGCTTCCCGA
AGGGAGAAAGGCGGACAGGTATCCGGTAAGCGGCAGGGTCGGAACAGGAGAGCGCACGAGGGAGCTTCCA
GGGGGAAACGCCTGGTATCTTTATAGTCCTGTCGGGTTTCGCCACCTCTGACTTGAGCGTCGATTTTTGT
GATGCTCGTCAGGGGGGCGGAGCCTATGGAAAAACGCCAGCAACGCGGCCTTTTTACGGTTCCTGGCCTT
TTGCTGGCCTTTTGCTCACATGT
